>Addgene plasmid #70616 | R777-E332 Hs.SPRY3-nostop | depositor full sequence | sequence record 126065 | Full Sequence
TTAACGCTAGCATGGATGTTTTCCCAGTCACGACGTTGTAAAACGACGGCCAGTCTTAAAATTCGAGCTC
GGTCCGAGGATCCGAAATAATGATTTTATTTTGACTGATAGTGACCTGTTCGTTGCAACAAATTGATAAG
CAATGCTTTTTTATAATGCCAACTTTGTACAAAAAAGTTGGCACCATGGATGCTGCGGTGACAGATGATT
TTCAACAAATTCTGCCTATTGAACAGCTGCGCTCTACTCATGCTAGCAATGACTACGTGGAACGGCCTCC
AGCCCCCTGTAAACAGGCCCTCTCCAGCCCTTCCCTTATTGTGCAAACCCACAAGTCTGATTGGTCTCTG
GCTACCATGCCTACTTCTCTCCCCCGCAGTCTCAGCCAGTGCCATCAACTGCAGCCCTTGCCTCAGCATC
TGAGCCAATCTAGCATTGCCAGCTCAATGTCCCATAGCACCACTGCCTCTGATCAAAGGCTCTTGGCCAG
CATTACACCCTCACCTTCAGGCCAATCCATCATCCGAACCCAACCTGGAGCAGGGGTCCACCCAAAGGCT
GATGGTGCTCTGAAGGGAGAAGCTGAGCAATCTGCAGGGCACCCTAGTGAGCACCTCTTCATCTGTGAGG
AATGTGGGCGCTGCAAGTGCGTCCCCTGCACAGCAGCTCGCCCTCTCCCCTCCTGCTGGCTGTGCAACCA
GCGCTGCCTTTGCTCTGCTGAGAGCCTCCTCGATTATGGCACTTGTCTCTGCTGTGTCAAGGGCCTCTTC
TACCACTGCTCCACTGATGATGAAGACAACTGTGCTGATGAGCCCTGCTCTTGTGGGCCTAGTTCTTGCT
TTGTCCGCTGGGCAGCCATGAGCCTCATCTCCCTCTTCCTACCCTGCCTGTGCTGCTACCTGCCTACCCG
TGGATGCCTCCATCTGTGCCAACAGGGCTATGATAGCCTCCGGCGACCAGGCTGCCGCTGCAAGAGGCAC
ACCAACACTGTGTGCAGAAAGATCTCTTCTGGTAGTGCACCCTTCCCCAAGGCCCAGGAAAAGTCTGTAT
CAACTTTCTTGTACAAAGTTGGCATTATAGGAAAGCATTGCTTATCAATTTGTTGCAACGAACAGGTCAC
TATCAGTCAAAATAAAATCATTATTTGCATGCAAGCTTAGATCCTCTAGACCAGCCAGGACAGAAATGCC
TCGACTTCGCTGCTACCCAAGGTTGCCGGGTGACGCACACCGTGGAAACGGATGAAGGCACGAACCCAGT
GGACATAAGCCTGTTCGGTTCGTAAGCTGTAATGCAAGTAGCGTATGCGCTCACGCAACTGGTCCAGAAC
CTTGACCGAACGCAGCGGTGGTAACGGCGCAGTGGCGGTTTTCATGGCTTGTTATGACTGTTTTTTTGGG
GTACAGTCTATGCCTCGGGCATCCAAGCAGCAAGCGCGTTACGCCGTGGGTCGATGTTTGATGTTATGGA
GCAGCAACGATGTTACGCAGCAGGGCAGTCGCCCTAAAACAAAGTTAAACATTATGAGGGAAGCGGTGAT
CGCCGAAGTATCGACTCAACTATCAGAGGTAGTTGGCGTCATCGAGCGCCATCTCGAACCGACGTTGCTG
GCCGTACATTTGTACGGCTCCGCAGTGGATGGCGGCCTGAAGCCACACAGTGATATTGATTTGCTGGTTA
CGGTGACCGTAAGGCTTGATGAAACAACGCGGCGAGCTTTGATCAACGACCTTTTGGAAACTTCGGCTTC
CCCTGGAGAGAGCGAGATTCTCCGCGCTGTAGAAGTCACCATTGTTGTGCACGACGACATCATTCCGTGG
CGTTATCCAGCTAAGCGCGAACTGCAATTTGGAGAATGGCAGCGCAATGACATTCTTGCAGGTATCTTCG
AGCCAGCCACGATCGACATTGATCTGGCTATCTTGCTGACAAAAGCAAGAGAACATAGCGTTGCCTTGGT
AGGTCCAGCGGCGGAGGAACTCTTTGATCCGGTTCCTGAACAGGATCTATTTGAGGCGCTAAATGAAACC
TTAACGCTATGGAACTCGCCGCCCGACTGGGCTGGCGATGAGCGAAATGTAGTGCTTACGTTGTCCCGCA
TTTGGTACAGCGCAGTAACCGGCAAAATCGCGCCGAAGGATGTCGCTGCCGACTGGGCAATGGAGCGCCT
GCCGGCCCAGTATCAGCCCGTCATACTTGAAGCTAGACAGGCTTATCTTGGACAAGAAGAAGATCGCTTG
GCCTCGCGCGCAGATCAGTTGGAAGAATTTGTCCACTACGTGAAAGGCGAGATCACCAAGGTAGTCGGCA
AATAACCCTCGAGCCACCCATGACCAAAATCCCTTAACGTGAGTTACGCGTCGTTCCACTGAGCGTCAGA
CCCCGTAGAAAAGATCAAAGGATCTTCTTGAGATCCTTTTTTTCTGCGCGTAATCTGCTGCTTGCAAACA
AAAAAACCACCGCTACCAGCGGTGGTTTGTTTGCCGGATCAAGAGCTACCAACTCTTTTTCCGAAGGTAA
CTGGCTTCAGCAGAGCGCAGATACCAAATACTGTCCTTCTAGTGTAGCCGTAGTTAGGCCACCACTTCAA
GAACTCTGTAGCACCGCCTACATACCTCGCTCTGCTAATCCTGTTACCAGTGGCTGCTGCCAGTGGCGAT
AAGTCGTGTCTTACCGGGTTGGACTCAAGACGATAGTTACCGGATAAGGCGCAGCGGTCGGGCTGAACGG
GGGGTTCGTGCACACAGCCCAGCTTGGAGCGAACGACCTACACCGAACTGAGATACCTACAGCGTGAGCA
TTGAGAAAGCGCCACGCTTCCCGAAGGGAGAAAGGCGGACAGGTATCCGGTAAGCGGCAGGGTCGGAACA
GGAGAGCGCACGAGGGAGCTTCCAGGGGGAAACGCCTGGTATCTTTATAGTCCTGTCGGGTTTCGCCACC
TCTGACTTGAGCGTCGATTTTTGTGATGCTCGTCAGGGGGGCGGAGCCTATGGAAAAACGCCAGCAACGC
GGCCTTTTTACGGTTCCTGGCCTTTTGCTGGCCTTTTGCTCACATGTTCTTTCCTGCGTTATCCCCTGAT
TCTGTGGATAACCGTATTACCGCCTTTGAGTGAGCTGATACCGCTCGCCGCAGCCGAACGACCGAGCGCA
GCGAGTCAGTGAGCGAGGAAGCGGAAGAGCGCCCAATACGCAAACCGCCTCTCCCCGCGCGTTGGCCGAT
TCATTAATGCAGCTGGCACGACAGGTTTCCCGACTGGAAAGCGGGCAGTGAGCGCAACGCAATTAATACG
CGTACCGCTAGCCAGGAAGAGTTTGTAGAAACGCAAAAAGGCCATCCGTCAGGATGGCCTTCTGCTTAGT
TTGATGCCTGGCAGTTTATGGCGGGCGTCCTGCCCGCCACCCTCCGGGCCGTTGCTTCACAACGTTCAAA
TCCGCTCCCGGCGGATTTGTCCTACTCAGGAGAGCGTTCACCGACAAACAACAGATAAAACGAAAGGCCC
AGTCTTCCGACTGAGCCTTTCGTTTTATTTGATGCCTGGCAGTTCCCTACTCTCGCG
Features (pLannotate 1.2.2; 11 found; start..end, strand, type, name):
     18..54      -  CDS            lacZα (fragment): LacZα fragment of β-galactosidase; lacZ fragment
     85..180     +  protein_bind   attL3: mutant version of attL; recombination site for the Gateway® LR reaction LR Clonase™
    186..1049    +  CDS            SPRY3: SPY3_HUMAN - Experimental evidence at protein level: Swiss-Prot protein existence level 1. Inhibits neurite branching, arbor length and neurite complexity (By similarity). Inhibits EGF-mediated p42/44 ERK signaling (By similarity). Negatively regulates the MAPK cascade, resulting in a reduction of extracellular matrix protein accumulation (PubMed:30878395). May function as an antagonist of fibroblast growth factor (FGF) pathways and may negatively modulate respiratory organogenesis (PubMed:9458049). From Homo sapiens (Human).
   1054..1147    -  protein_bind   attL2 (fragment): mutant version of attL; recombination site for the Gateway® LR reaction LR Clonase™
   1262..1285    +  promoter       Pc promoter (fragment): intI1 (promoter lies within the coding sequence); class 1 integron promoter
   1461..1517    +  CDS            GmR (fragment): gentamycin acetyltransferase; aacC1; confers resistance to gentamycin
   1524..2315    +  CDS            SmR: aminoglycoside adenylyltransferase (Murphy, 1985); aadA; confers resistance to spectinomycin and streptomycin
   2408..2996    +  rep_origin     ori: high-copy-number ColE1/pMB1/pBR322/pUC origin of replication
   3179..3271    +  CDS            lacI (fragment): lac repressor; lacI; The lac repressor binds to the lac operator to inhibit transcription in E. coli. This inhibition can be relieved by adding lactose or isopropyl-β-D-thiogalactopyranoside (IPTG).
   3326..3353    -  terminator     rrnB T2 terminator: transcription terminator T2 from the E. coli rrnB gene
   3485..3528    +  terminator     rrnB T1 terminator: Escherichia coli rrnB; transcription terminator T1 from the E. coli rrnB gene
