[The description below was written by a language model from this plasmid's Addgene catalogue record and pLannotate feature annotations shown in this document.]
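Description:
R777-E332 Hs.SPRY3-nostop is a Gateway entry clone built on the pDonor-255 backbone that carries the human SPRY3 (sprouty homolog 3) open reading frame, corresponding to the NM_005840.2 reference transcript. The 864 bp coding sequence lacks its stop codon, so that after transfer into a destination vector translation can continue into a C-terminal tag or fusion partner supplied by that vector. The full plasmid is about 3.6 kb. It replicates in E. coli from a high-copy ColE1/pUC-type origin and is selected with spectinomycin through the aadA (SmR) aminoglycoside adenylyltransferase gene. An upstream fragment of the class 1 integron Pc promoter is annotated and may drive this marker.

The ORF is flanked by Gateway attL recombination sites, which allow LR Clonase-mediated transfer into attR-containing destination vectors. The automated annotation calls the upstream site attL3 and the downstream one a partial attL2. The catalogue entry does not specify the att site types, so the upstream label may simply reflect the similarity among attL variants. There is no promoter positioned to express SPRY3 in this plasmid, as expected for an entry clone; expression elements, tags and host range are determined by the destination vector chosen. The rrnB T1 and T2 terminators lie upstream of the cassette, where they typically insulate it from read-through transcription. The short lacZα, lacI and gentamicin-resistance fragments appear to be non-functional backbone remnants.

SPRY3 is annotated as a negative regulator of MAPK/ERK signalling and a possible antagonist of FGF pathways. This clone therefore serves as a source ORF for building C-terminally tagged expression constructs to study that protein.
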