Addgene plasmid #70616: R777-E332 Hs.SPRY3-nostop
Purpose: Gateway ORF clone of human SPRY3 [NM_005840.2] without stop codon (for C-terminal fusions)
Depositing lab: Dominic Esposito. Depositing organization: National Cancer Institute (NCI).
Backbone
  Vector backbone: pDonor-255
  Backbone size w/o insert (bp): 2693
  Vector type: Gateway Entry Clone
Growth in bacteria
  Bacterial resistance: Spectinomycin, 50 μg/mL
  Growth temperature: 37°C
  Growth strain: DH10B
  Copy number: High Copy
Gene/Insert
  Gene/Insert name: SPRY3
  Species: H. sapiens (human)
  Insert size (bp): 864
  GenBank ID: NM_005840.2
  Entrez Gene: SPRY3 (a.k.a. spry-3)
  Cloning method: Gateway Cloning
  Sequencing primers: 5′ M13F 23-mer (5'-CCCAGTCACGACGTTGTAAAACG); 3′ attLR 23-mer (5'-TAACATCAGAGATTTTGAGACAC)
Terms and licenses: Academic/Nonprofit Terms; Industry Terms: Not Available to Industry
How to cite: R777-E332 Hs.SPRY3-nostop was a gift from Dominic Esposito (Addgene plasmid # 70616 ; http://n2t.net/addgene:70616 ; RRID:Addgene_70616)
