>Addgene plasmid #70616 | R777-E332 Hs.SPRY3-nostop | addgene partial sequence | sequence record 132069 | pCR8_R1 5'-cgaaccgaacaggcttatgt-3'
GGTGTGCGTCACCCGGCAACCTTGGGTAGCAGCGAAGTCGAGGCATTTCTGTCCTGGCTGGTCTAGAGGA
TCTAAGCTTGCATGCAAATAATGATTTTATTTTGACTGATAGTGACCTGTTCGTTGCAACAAATTGATAA
GCAATGCTTTCCTATAATGCCAACTTTGTACAAGAAAGTTGATACAGACTTTTCCTGGGCCTTGGGGAAG
GGTGCACTACCAGAAGAGATCTTTCTGCACACAGTGTTGGTGTGCCTCTTGCAGCGGCAGCCTGGTCGCC
GGAGGCTATCATAGCCCTGTTGGCACAGATGGAGGCATCCACGGGTAGGCAGGTAGCAGCACAGGCAGGG
TAGGAAGAGGGAGATGAGGCTCATGGCTGCCCAGCGGACAAAGCAAGAACTAGGCCCACAAGAGCAGGGC
TCATCAGCACAGTTGTCTTCATCATCAGTGGAGCAGTGGTAGAAGAGGCCCTTGACACAGCAGAGACAAG
TGCCATAATCGAGGAGGCTCTCAGCAGAGCAAAGGCAGCGCTGGTTGCACAGCCAGCAGGAGGGGAGAGG
GCGAGCTGCTGTGCAGGGGACGCACTTGCAGCGCCCACATTCCTCACAGATGAAGAGGTGCTCACTAGGG
TGCCCTGCAGATTGCTCAGCTTCTCCCTTCAGAGCACCATCAGCCTTTGGGTGGACCCCTGCTCCAGGTT
GGGTTCGGATGATGGATTGGCCTGAAGGTGAGGGTGTAATGCTGGCCAAGAGCCTTTGATCAGAGGCAGT
GGTGCTATGGGACATTGAGCTGGCAATGCTAGATTGGCTCAGATGCTGAGGCAAGGGCTGCAGTTGATGG
CACTGGCTGAGACTGCGGGGGAGAGAAGTAGGCATGGTAGCCAGAGACCAATCAGACTTGTGGGTTTGCA
CAATAAGGGAAGGGCTGGAGAGGGCCTGTTTACAGGGGGCTGGAGGCCGTTCCACGTAGTCATTGCTAGC
ATGAGTAGAGCGCAGCTGTTCAATAGGCAGAATTTGTTGAAAATCA
